>Addgene plasmid #115945 | pTW102 | addgene full sequence | sequence record 244240 | Addgene NGS Result
TCGCGCGTTTCGGTGATGACGGTGAAAACCTCTGACACATGCAGCTCCCGGAGACGGTCACAGCTTGTCT
GTAAGCGGATGCCGGGAGCAGACAAGCCCGTCAGGGCGCGTCAGCGGGTGTTGGCGGGTGTCGGGGCTGG
CTTAACTATGCGGCATCAGAGCAGATTGTACTGAGAGTGCACCATATGCGGTGTGAAATACCGCACAGAT
GCGTAAGGAGAAAATACCGCATCAGGCGCCATTCGCCATTCAGGCTGCGCAACTGTTGGGAAGGGCGATC
GGTGCGGGCCTCTTCGCTATTACGCCAGCTGGCGAAAGGGGGATGTGCTGCAAGGCGATTAAGTTGGGTA
ACGCCAGGGTTTTCCCAGTCACGACGTTGTAAAACGACGGCCAGTGAATTCGAGCTCGGTACCCGGGGAT
CCTCTAGAGTCGACCTGCAGGCATGCAAGCTTGGCGTAATCATGGTCATAGCTGTTTCCTGTGTGAAATT
GTTATCCGCTCACAATTCCACACAACATACGAGCCGGAAGCATAAAGTGTAAAGCCTGGGGTGCCTAATG
AGTGAGCTAACTCACATTAATTGCGTTGCGCTCACTGCCCGCTTTCCAGTCGGGAAACCTGTCGTGCCAG
CTGCATTAATGAATCGGCCAACGCGCGGGGAGAGGCGGTTTGCGTATTGGGCGCTCTTCCGCTGGTCTCA
CACCATGATCAGTCTGATTGCGGCGTTAGCGGTAGATTACGTTATCGGCATGGAAAACGCCATGCCGTGG
AACCTGCCTGCCGATCTCGCCTGGTTTAAACGCAACACCTTAAATAAACCCGTGATTATGGGCCGCCATA
CCTGGGAATCAATCGGTCGTCCGTTGCCAGGACGCAAAAATATTATCCTCAGCAGTCAACCGAGTACGGA
CGATCGCGTAACGTGGGTGAAGTCGGTGGATGAAGCCATCGCGGCGTGTGGTGACGTACCAGAAATCATG
GTGATTGGCGGCGGTCGCGTTATTGAACAGTTCTTGCCAAAAGCGCAAAAACTGTATCTGACGCATATCG
ACGCAGAAGTGGAAGGCGACACCCATTTCCCGGATTACGAGCCGGATGACTGGGAATCGGTATTCAGCGA
ATTCCACGATGCTGATGCGCAGAACTCTCACAGCTATTGCTTTGAGATTCTGGAGCGGCGAATGTACGTG
AGATTTGAGGTTCCTGAGGACATGCAGAACGAAGCTCTGAGTCTGCTGGAGAAGGTTAGGGAGAGCGGTA
AGGTAAAGAAAGGTACCAACGAGACGACAAAGGCTGTGGAGAGGGGACTGGCAAAGCTCGTTTACATCGC
AGAGGATGTTGACCCGCCTGAGATCGTTGCTCATCTGCCCCTCCTCTGCGAGGAGAAGAATGTGCCGTAC
ATTTACGTTAAAAGCAAGAACGACCTTGGAAGGGCTGTGGGCATTGAGGTGCCATGCGCTTCGGCAGCGA
TAATCAACGAGGGAGAGCTGAGAAAGGAGCTTGGAAGCCTTGTGGAGAAGATTAAAGGCCTTCAGAAGTA
ATAATGAGACCGCTTCCTCGCTCACTGACTCGCTGCGCTCGGTCGTTCGGCTGCGGCGAGCGGTATCAGC
TCACTCAAAGGCGGTAATACGGTTATCCACAGAATCAGGGGATAACGCAGGAAAGAACATGTGAGCAAAA
GGCCAGCAAAAGGCCAGGAACCGTAAAAAGGCCGCGTTGCTGGCGTTTTTCCATAGGCTCCGCCCCCCTG
ACGAGCATCACAAAAATCGACGCTCAAGTCAGAGGTGGCGAAACCCGACAGGACTATAAAGATACCAGGC
GTTTCCCCCTGGAAGCTCCCTCGTGCGCTCTCCTGTTCCGACCCTGCCGCTTACCGGATACCTGTCCGCC
TTTCTCCCTTCGGGAAGCGTGGCGCTTTCTCATAGCTCACGCTGTAGGTATCTCAGTTCGGTGTAGGTCG
TTCGCTCCAAGCTGGGCTGTGTGCACGAACCCCCCGTTCAGCCCGACCGCTGCGCCTTATCCGGTAACTA
TCGTCTTGAGTCCAACCCGGTAAGACACGACTTATCGCCACTGGCAGCAGCCACTGGTAACAGGATTAGC
AGAGCGAGGTATGTAGGCGGTGCTACAGAGTTCTTGAAGTGGTGGCCTAACTACGGCTACACTAGAAGAA
CAGTATTTGGTATCTGCGCTCTGCTGAAGCCAGTTACCTTCGGAAAAAGAGTTGGTAGCTCTTGATCCGG
CAAACAAACCACCGCTGGTAGCGGTGGTTTTTTTGTTTGCAAGCAGCAGATTACGCGCAGAAAAAAAGGA
TCTCAAGAAGATCCTTTGATCTTTTCTACGGGGTCTGACGCTCAGTGGAACGAAAACTCACGTTAAGGGA
TTTTGGTCATGAGATTATCAAAAAGGATCTTCACCTAGATCCTTTTAAATTAAAAATGAAGTTTTAAATC
AATCTAAAGTATATATGAGTAAACTTGGTCTGACAGTTACCAATGCTTAATCAGTGAGGCACCTATCTCA
GCGATCTGTCTATTTCGTTCATCCATAGTTGCCTGACTCCCCGTCGTGTAGATAACTACGATACGGGAGG
GCTTACCATCTGGCCCCAGTGCTGCAATGATACCGCGAGACCCACGCTCACCGGCTCCAGATTTATCAGC
AATAAACCAGCCAGCCGGAAGGGCCGAGCGCAGAAGTGGTCCTGCAACTTTATCCGCCTCCATCCAGTCT
ATTAATTGTTGCCGGGAAGCTAGAGTAAGTAGTTCGCCAGTTAATAGTTTGCGCAACGTTGTTGCCATTG
CTACAGGCATCGTGGTGTCACGCTCGTCGTTTGGTATGGCTTCATTCAGCTCCGGTTCCCAACGATCAAG
GCGAGTTACATGATCCCCCATGTTGTGCAAAAAAGCGGTTAGCTCCTTCGGTCCTCCGATCGTTGTCAGA
AGTAAGTTGGCCGCAGTGTTATCACTCATGGTTATGGCAGCACTGCATAATTCTCTTACTGTCATGCCAT
CCGTAAGATGCTTTTCTGTGACTGGTGAGTACTCAACCAAGTCATTCTGAGAATAGTGTATGCGGCGACC
GAGTTGCTCTTGCCCGGCGTCAATACGGGATAATACCGCGCCACATAGCAGAACTTTAAAAGTGCTCATC
ATTGGAAAACGTTCTTCGGGGCGAAAACTCTCAAGGATCTTACCGCTGTTGAGATCCAGTTCGATGTAAC
CCACTCGTGCACCCAACTGATCTTCAGCATCTTTTACTTTCACCAGCGTTTCTGGGTGAGCAAAAACAGG
AAGGCAAAATGCCGCAAAAAAGGGAATAAGGGCGACACGGAAATGTTGAATACTCATACTCTTCCTTTTT
CAATATTATTGAAGCATTTATCAGGGTTATTGTCTCATGAGCGGATACATATTTGAATGTATTTAGAAAA
ATAAACAAATAGGGGTTCCGCGCACATTTCCCCGAAAAGTGCCACCTGACGTCTAAGAAACCATTATTAT
CATGACATTAACCTATAAAAATAGGCGTATCACGAGGCCCTTTCGTC
Features (pLannotate 1.2.2; 13 found; start..end, strand, type, name):
    137..236     +  misc_feature   bom (fragment): basis of mobility region from pBR322
    242..399     -  CDS            lacZα (fragment): LacZα fragment of β-galactosidase; lacZ fragment
    396..452     +  misc_feature   MCS: pUC18/19 multiple cloning site
    489..505     -  protein_bind   lac operator: The lac repressor binds to the lac operator to inhibit transcription in E. coli. This inhibition can be relieved by adding lactose or isopropyl-β-D-thiogalactopyranoside (IPTG). lac repressor encoded by lacI
    513..543     -  promoter       lac promoter: promoter for the E. coli lac operon
    558..579     -  protein_bind   CAP binding site: CAP binding activates transcription in the presence of cAMP. E. coli catabolite activator protein
    592..684     -  CDS            lacI (fragment): lac repressor; lacI; The lac repressor binds to the lac operator to inhibit transcription in E. coli. This inhibition can be relieved by adding lactose or isopropyl-β-D-thiogalactopyranoside (IPTG).
    705..1180    +  CDS            ecDHFR (fragment): E. coli dihydrofolate reductase; folA
   1182..1538    +  CDS            rpl7ae: RL7A_ARCFU - Experimental evidence at protein level: Swiss-Prot protein existence level 1. Multifunctional RNA-binding protein that recognizes the K- turn motif in ribosomal RNA, the RNA component of RNase P, box H/ACA, box C/D and box C'/D' sRNAs. From Archaeoglobus fulgidus (strain ATCC 49558 / VC-16 / DSM 4304 / JCM 9628 / NBRC 100126).
   1728..2316    -  rep_origin     ori: high-copy-number ColE1/pMB1/pBR322/pUC origin of replication
   2487..3347    -  CDS            AmpR: β-lactamase; bla; confers resistance to ampicillin, carbenicillin, and related antibiotics
   3348..3452    -  promoter       AmpR promoter: bla
   3547..35      +  CDS            rop (fragment) (across the origin): Rop protein, which maintains plasmids at low copy number; rop
