[The description below was written by a language model from this plasmid's Addgene catalogue record and pLannotate feature annotations shown in this document.]
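Description:
pTW102 is a small (about 3.5 kb) pUC19-based bacterial cloning plasmid that serves as a level 0 part in a Modular Cloning (MoClo) system for building RNA replicon constructs. It is maintained in E. coli at high copy through the ColE1/pUC origin and selected with ampicillin via the β-lactamase gene and its native promoter. Remnants of the pUC19 architecture are annotated around the insert, including the lac promoter, operator and CAP site, a lacZα fragment, the multiple cloning site, and short fragments of lacI, rop and the bom region. These are backbone leftovers rather than functional parts of the payload.

The insert, named Lvl0 DDd-L7Ae, is an open reading frame joining a nearly complete E. coli dihydrofolate reductase sequence directly to L7Ae. The DHFR portion corresponds to the "DDd" destabilizing domain, which generally causes a fused protein to be degraded unless a stabilizing small-molecule ligand such as trimethoprim is present. L7Ae is an archaeal RNA-binding protein that recognizes kink-turn motifs, and it is widely used as a translational repressor of mRNAs carrying such a motif. The feature table matches it to the Archaeoglobus fulgidus protein, whereas the catalogue lists the species as bacteriophage, a discrepancy the record does not resolve. No mammalian promoter or replicon sequence is annotated, consistent with a promoterless ORF donor part meant to be assembled into higher-level replicon vectors. The catalogue lists Gateway as the cloning method despite the MoClo purpose. In keeping with the associated work on small-molecule regulation of RNA-delivered circuits in mammalian cells, the part likely provides a drug-tunable repressor.
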