Addgene plasmid #115945: pTW102
Purpose: ORF insert for replicon MoClo
Depositing lab: Ron Weiss. Depositing organization: Massachusetts Institute of Technology. Publication: Small-molecule-based regulation of RNA-delivered circuits in mammalian cells. Wagner TE, Becraft JR, Bodner K, Teague B, Zhang X, Woo A, Porter E, Alburquerque B, Dobosh B, Andries O, Sanders NN, Beal J, Densmore D, Kitada T, Weiss R. Nat Chem Biol. 2018 Nov;14(11):1043-1050. doi: 10.1038/s41589-018-0146-9. Epub 2018 Oct 16. PubMed 30327560.
Backbone
  Vector backbone: pUC19
  Vector type: Synthetic Biology
Growth in bacteria
  Bacterial resistance: Ampicillin, 100 μg/mL
  Growth temperature: 37°C
  Growth strain: DH5alpha
  Copy number: High Copy
Gene/Insert
  Gene/Insert name: Lvl0 DDd-L7Ae
  Species: Bacteriophage
  Cloning method: Gateway Cloning
Terms and licenses: Academic/Nonprofit Terms; Industry Terms: Not Available to Industry
How to cite: pTW102 was a gift from Ron Weiss (Addgene plasmid # 115945 ; http://n2t.net/addgene:115945 ; RRID:Addgene_115945)
